>Addgene plasmid #181751 | pCMV-MMLVgag-3xNES-ABE8e | addgene full sequence | sequence record 353935 | Addgene NGS Result
ATGGGCCAGACTGTTACCACTCCCTTAAGTTTGACCTTAGGTCACTGGAAAGATGTCGAGCGGATCGCTC
ACAACCAGTCGGTAGATGTCAAGAAGAGACGTTGGGTTACCTTCTGCTCTGCAGAATGGCCAACCTTTAA
CGTCGGATGGCCGCGAGACGGCACCTTTAACCGAGACCTCATCACCCAGGTTAAGATCAAGGTCTTTTCA
CCTGGCCCGCATGGACACCCAGACCAGGTCCCCTACATCGTGACCTGGGAAGCCTTGGCTTTTGACCCCC
CTCCCTGGGTCAAGCCCTTTGTACACCCTAAGCCTCCGCCTCCTCTTCCTCCATCCGCCCCGTCTCTCCC
CCTTGAACCTCCTCGTTCGACCCCGCCTCGATCCTCCCTTTATCCAGCCCTCACTCCTTCTCTAGGCGCC
AAACCTAAACCTCAAGTTCTTTCTGACAGTGGGGGGCCGCTCATCGACCTACTTACAGAAGACCCCCCGC
CTTATAGGGACCCAAGACCACCCCCTTCCGACAGGGACGGAAATGGTGGAGAAGCGACCCCTGCGGGAGA
GGCACCGGACCCCTCCCCAATGGCATCTCGCCTACGTGGGAGACGGGAGCCCCCTGTGGCCGACTCCACT
ACCTCGCAGGCATTCCCCCTCCGCGCAGGAGGAAACGGACAGCTTCAATACTGGCCGTTCTCCTCTTCTG
ACCTTTACAACTGGAAAAATAATAACCCTTCTTTTTCTGAAGATCCAGGTAAACTGACAGCTCTGATCGA
GTCTGTCCTCATCACCCATCAGCCCACCTGGGACGACTGTCAGCAGCTGTTGGGGACTCTGCTGACCGGA
GAAGAAAAACAACGGGTGCTCTTAGAGGCTAGAAAGGCGGTGCGGGGCGATGATGGGCGCCCCACTCAAC
TGCCCAATGAAGTCGATGCCGCTTTTCCCCTCGAGCGCCCAGACTGGGATTACACCACCCAGGCAGGTAG
GAACCACCTAGTCCACTATCGCCAGTTGCTCCTAGCGGGTCTCCAAAACGCGGGCAGAAGCCCCACCAAT
TTGGCCAAGGTAAAAGGAATAACACAAGGGCCCAATGAGTCTCCCTCGGCCTTCCTAGAGAGACTTAAGG
AAGCCTATCGCAGGTACACTCCTTATGACCCTGAGGACCCAGGGCAAGAAACTAATGTGTCTATGTCTTT
CATTTGGCAGTCTGCCCCAGACATTGGGAGAAAGTTAGAGAGGTTAGAAGATTTAAAAAACAAGACGCTT
GGAGATTTGGTTAGAGAGGCAGAAAAGATCTTTAATAAACGAGAAACCCCGGAAGAAAGAGAGGAACGTA
TCAGGAGAGAAACAGAGGAAAAAGAAGAACGCCGTAGGACAGAGGATGAGCAGAAAGAGAAAGAAAGAGA
TCGTAGGAGACATAGAGAGATGAGCAAGCTATTGGCCACTGTCGTTAGTGGACAGAAACAGGATAGACAG
GGAGGAGAACGAAGGAGGTCCCAACTCGATCGCGACCAGTGTGCCTACTGCAAAGAAAAGGGGCACTGGG
CTAAAGATTGTCCCAAGAAACCACGAGGACCTCGGGGACCAAGACCCCAGACCTCCCTCCTGACCCTAGA
TGACTCTGGCGGCTCACTTCAACTGCCTCCACTTGAAAGACTGACACTGGGATCATTACAATTACCTCCT
TTAGAACGATTAACACTCGGTTCACTACAGCTTCCGCCTCTTGAGAGATTGACATTAACGTCCACGCTGC
TAATGGAGAACTCGTCTGGAGATTACAAAGACGATGACGATAAGAAACGGACAGCCGACGGAAGCGAGTT
CGAGTCACCAAAGAAGAAGCGGAAAGTCTCTGAGGTGGAGTTTTCCCACGAGTACTGGATGAGACATGCC
CTGACCCTGGCCAAGAGGGCACGGGATGAGAGGGAGGTGCCTGTGGGAGCCGTGCTGGTGCTGAACAATA
GAGTGATCGGCGAGGGCTGGAACAGAGCCATCGGCCTGCACGACCCAACAGCCCATGCCGAAATTATGGC
CCTGAGACAGGGCGGCCTGGTCATGCAGAACTACAGACTGATTGACGCCACCCTGTACGTGACATTCGAG
CCTTGCGTGATGTGCGCCGGCGCCATGATCCACTCTAGGATCGGCCGCGTGGTGTTTGGCGTGAGGAACT
CAAAAAGAGGCGCCGCAGGCTCCCTGATGAACGTGCTGAACTACCCCGGCATGAATCACCGCGTCGAAAT
TACCGAGGGAATCCTGGCAGATGAATGTGCCGCCCTGCTGTGCGATTTCTATCGGATGCCTAGACAGGTG
TTCAATGCTCAGAAGAAGGCCCAGAGCTCCATCAACTCCGGAGGATCTAGCGGAGGCTCCTCTGGCTCTG
AGACACCTGGCACAAGCGAGAGCGCAACACCTGAAAGCAGCGGGGGCAGCAGCGGGGGGTCAGACAAGAA
GTACAGCATCGGCCTGGCCATCGGCACCAACTCTGTGGGCTGGGCCGTGATCACCGACGAGTACAAGGTG
CCCAGCAAGAAATTCAAGGTGCTGGGCAACACCGACCGGCACAGCATCAAGAAGAACCTGATCGGAGCCC
TGCTGTTCGACAGCGGCGAAACAGCCGAGGCCACCCGGCTGAAGAGAACCGCCAGAAGAAGATACACCAG
ACGGAAGAACCGGATCTGCTATCTGCAAGAGATCTTCAGCAACGAGATGGCCAAGGTGGACGACAGCTTC
TTCCACAGACTGGAAGAGTCCTTCCTGGTGGAAGAGGATAAGAAGCACGAGCGGCACCCCATCTTCGGCA
ACATCGTGGACGAGGTGGCCTACCACGAGAAGTACCCCACCATCTACCACCTGAGAAAGAAACTGGTGGA
CAGCACCGACAAGGCCGACCTGCGGCTGATCTATCTGGCCCTGGCCCACATGATCAAGTTCCGGGGCCAC
TTCCTGATCGAGGGCGACCTGAACCCCGACAACAGCGACGTGGACAAGCTGTTCATCCAGCTGGTGCAGA
CCTACAACCAGCTGTTCGAGGAAAACCCCATCAACGCCAGCGGCGTGGACGCCAAGGCCATCCTGTCTGC
CAGACTGAGCAAGAGCAGACGGCTGGAAAATCTGATCGCCCAGCTGCCCGGCGAGAAGAAGAATGGCCTG
TTCGGAAACCTGATTGCCCTGAGCCTGGGCCTGACCCCCAACTTCAAGAGCAACTTCGACCTGGCCGAGG
ATGCCAAACTGCAGCTGAGCAAGGACACCTACGACGACGACCTGGACAACCTGCTGGCCCAGATCGGCGA
CCAGTACGCCGACCTGTTTCTGGCCGCCAAGAACCTGTCCGACGCCATCCTGCTGAGCGACATCCTGAGA
GTGAACACCGAGATCACCAAGGCCCCCCTGAGCGCCTCTATGATCAAGAGATACGACGAGCACCACCAGG
ACCTGACCCTGCTGAAAGCTCTCGTGCGGCAGCAGCTGCCTGAGAAGTACAAAGAGATTTTCTTCGACCA
GAGCAAGAACGGCTACGCCGGCTACATTGACGGCGGAGCCAGCCAGGAAGAGTTCTACAAGTTCATCAAG
CCCATCCTGGAAAAGATGGACGGCACCGAGGAACTGCTCGTGAAGCTGAACAGAGAGGACCTGCTGCGGA
AGCAGCGGACCTTCGACAACGGCAGCATCCCCCACCAGATCCACCTGGGAGAGCTGCACGCCATTCTGCG
GCGGCAGGAAGATTTTTACCCATTCCTGAAGGACAACCGGGAAAAGATCGAGAAGATCCTGACCTTCCGC
ATCCCCTACTACGTGGGCCCTCTGGCCAGGGGAAACAGCAGATTCGCCTGGATGACCAGAAAGAGCGAGG
AAACCATCACCCCCTGGAACTTCGAGGAAGTGGTGGACAAGGGCGCTTCCGCCCAGAGCTTCATCGAGCG
GATGACCAACTTCGATAAGAACCTGCCCAACGAGAAGGTGCTGCCCAAGCACAGCCTGCTGTACGAGTAC
TTCACCGTGTATAACGAGCTGACCAAAGTGAAATACGTGACCGAGGGAATGAGAAAGCCCGCCTTCCTGA
GCGGCGAGCAGAAAAAGGCCATCGTGGACCTGCTGTTCAAGACCAACCGGAAAGTGACCGTGAAGCAGCT
GAAAGAGGACTACTTCAAGAAAATCGAGTGCTTCGACTCCGTGGAAATCTCCGGCGTGGAAGATCGGTTC
AACGCCTCCCTGGGCACATACCACGATCTGCTGAAAATTATCAAGGACAAGGACTTCCTGGACAATGAGG
AAAACGAGGACATTCTGGAAGATATCGTGCTGACCCTGACACTGTTTGAGGACAGAGAGATGATCGAGGA
ACGGCTGAAAACCTATGCCCACCTGTTCGACGACAAAGTGATGAAGCAGCTGAAGCGGCGGAGATACACC
GGCTGGGGCAGGCTGAGCCGGAAGCTGATCAACGGCATCCGGGACAAGCAGTCCGGCAAGACAATCCTGG
ATTTCCTGAAGTCCGACGGCTTCGCCAACAGAAACTTCATGCAGCTGATCCACGACGACAGCCTGACCTT
TAAAGAGGACATCCAGAAAGCCCAGGTGTCCGGCCAGGGCGATAGCCTGCACGAGCACATTGCCAATCTG
GCCGGCAGCCCCGCCATTAAGAAGGGCATCCTGCAGACAGTGAAGGTGGTGGACGAGCTCGTGAAAGTGA
TGGGCCGGCACAAGCCCGAGAACATCGTGATCGAAATGGCCAGAGAGAACCAGACCACCCAGAAGGGACA
GAAGAACAGCCGCGAGAGAATGAAGCGGATCGAAGAGGGCATCAAAGAGCTGGGCAGCCAGATCCTGAAA
GAACACCCCGTGGAAAACACCCAGCTGCAGAACGAGAAGCTGTACCTGTACTACCTGCAGAATGGGCGGG
ATATGTACGTGGACCAGGAACTGGACATCAACCGGCTGTCCGACTACGATGTGGACCATATCGTGCCTCA
GAGCTTTCTGAAGGACGACTCCATCGACAACAAGGTGCTGACCAGAAGCGACAAGAACCGGGGCAAGAGC
GACAACGTGCCCTCCGAAGAGGTCGTGAAGAAGATGAAGAACTACTGGCGGCAGCTGCTGAACGCCAAGC
TGATTACCCAGAGAAAGTTCGACAATCTGACCAAGGCCGAGAGAGGCGGCCTGAGCGAACTGGATAAGGC
CGGCTTCATCAAGAGACAGCTGGTGGAAACCCGGCAGATCACAAAGCACGTGGCACAGATCCTGGACTCC
CGGATGAACACTAAGTACGACGAGAATGACAAGCTGATCCGGGAAGTGAAAGTGATCACCCTGAAGTCCA
AGCTGGTGTCCGATTTCCGGAAGGATTTCCAGTTTTACAAAGTGCGCGAGATCAACAACTACCACCACGC
CCACGACGCCTACCTGAACGCCGTCGTGGGAACCGCCCTGATCAAAAAGTACCCTAAGCTGGAAAGCGAG
TTTGTGTACGGCGACTACAAGGTGTACGACGTGCGGAAGATGATCGCCAAGAGCGAGCAGGAAATCGGCA
AGGCTACCGCCAAGTACTTCTTCTACAGCAACATCATGAACTTTTTCAAGACCGAGATTACCCTGGCCAA
CGGCGAGATCCGGAAGCGGCCTCTGATCGAGACAAACGGCGAAACCGGGGAGATCGTGTGGGATAAGGGC
CGGGATTTTGCCACCGTGCGGAAAGTGCTGAGCATGCCCCAAGTGAATATCGTGAAAAAGACCGAGGTGC
AGACAGGCGGCTTCAGCAAAGAGTCTATCCTGCCCAAGAGGAACAGCGATAAGCTGATCGCCAGAAAGAA
GGACTGGGACCCTAAGAAGTACGGCGGCTTCGACAGCCCCACCGTGGCCTATTCTGTGCTGGTGGTGGCC
AAAGTGGAAAAGGGCAAGTCCAAGAAACTGAAGAGTGTGAAAGAGCTGCTGGGGATCACCATCATGGAAA
GAAGCAGCTTCGAGAAGAATCCCATCGACTTTCTGGAAGCCAAGGGCTACAAAGAAGTGAAAAAGGACCT
GATCATCAAGCTGCCTAAGTACTCCCTGTTCGAGCTGGAAAACGGCCGGAAGAGAATGCTGGCCTCTGCC
GGCGAACTGCAGAAGGGAAACGAACTGGCCCTGCCCTCCAAATATGTGAACTTCCTGTACCTGGCCAGCC
ACTATGAGAAGCTGAAGGGCTCCCCCGAGGATAATGAGCAGAAACAGCTGTTTGTGGAACAGCACAAGCA
CTACCTGGACGAGATCATCGAGCAGATCAGCGAGTTCTCCAAGAGAGTGATCCTGGCCGACGCTAATCTG
GACAAAGTGCTGTCCGCCTACAACAAGCACCGGGATAAGCCCATCAGAGAGCAGGCCGAGAATATCATCC
ACCTGTTTACCCTGACCAATCTGGGAGCCCCTGCCGCCTTCAAGTACTTTGACACCACCATCGACCGGAA
GAGGTACACCAGCACCAAAGAGGTGCTGGACGCCACCCTGATCCACCAGAGCATCACCGGCCTGTACGAG
ACACGGATCGACCTGTCTCAGCTGGGAGGTGACTCTGGCGGCTCAAAAAGAACCGCCGACGGCAGCGAAT
TCGAGCCCAAGAAGAAGAGGAAAGTCTGAGATCTTTTTCCCTCTGCCAAAAATTATGGGGACATCATGAA
GCCCCTTGAGCATCTGACTTCTGGCTAATAAAGGAAATTTATTTTCATTGCAATAGTGTGTTGGAATTTT
TTGTGTCTCTCACTCGGAAGGACATATGGGAGGGCAAATCATTTAAAACATCAGAATGAGTATTTGGTTT
AGAGTTTGGCAACATATGCCCATATGCTGGCTGCCATGAACAAAGGTTGGCTATAAAGAGGTCATCAGTA
TATGAAACAGCCCCCTGCTGTCCATTCCTTATTCCATAGAAAAGCCTTGACTTGAGGTTAGATTTTTTTT
ATATTTTGTTTTGTGTTATTTTTTTCTTTAACATCCCTAAAATTTTCCTTACATGTTTTACTAGCCAGAT
TTTTCCTCCTCTCCTGACTACTCCCAGTCATAGCTGTCCCTCTTCTCTTATGGAGATCCCTCGACGGATC
GGCCGCAATTCGTAACCATGTCATAGCTGTTTCCTGTGTGAAATTGTTATCCGCTCACAATTCCACACAA
CATACGAGCCGGAAGCATAAAGTGTAAAGCCTGGGGTGCCTAATGAGTGAGCTAACTCACATTAATTGCG
TTGCGCTCACTGCCCGCTTTCCAGTCGGGAAACCTGTCGTGCCAGCTGCATTAATGAATCGGCCAACGCG
CGGGGAGAGGCGGTTTGCGTATTGGGCGCTCTTCCGCTTCCTCGCTCACTGACTCGCTGCGCTCGGTCGT
TCGGCTGCGGCGAGCGGTATCAGCTCACTCAAAGGCGGTAATACGGTTATCCACAGAATCAGGGGATAAC
GCAGGAAAGAACATGTGAGCAAAAGGCCAGCAAAAGGCCAGGAACCGTAAAAAGGCCGCGTTGCTGGCGT
TTTTCCATAGGCTCCGCCCCCCTGACGAGCATCACAAAAATCGACGCTCAAGTCAGAGGTGGCGAAACCC
GACAGGACTATAAAGATACCAGGCGTTTCCCCCTGGAAGCTCCCTCGTGCGCTCTCCTGTTCCGACCCTG
CCGCTTACCGGATACCTGTCCGCCTTTCTCCCTTCGGGAAGCGTGGCGCTTTCTCATAGCTCACGCTGTA
GGTATCTCAGTTCGGTGTAGGTCGTTCGCTCCAAGCTGGGCTGTGTGCACGAACCCCCCGTTCAGCCCGA
CCGCTGCGCCTTATCCGGTAACTATCGTCTTGAGTCCAACCCGGTAAGACACGACTTATCGCCACTGGCA
GCAGCCACTGGTAACAGGATTAGCAGAGCGAGGTATGTAGGCGGTGCTACAGAGTTCTTGAAGTGGTGGC
CTAACTACGGCTACACTAGAAGAACAGTATTTGGTATCTGCGCTCTGCTGAAGCCAGTTACCTTCGGAAA
AAGAGTTGGTAGCTCTTGATCCGGCAAACAAACCACCGCTGGTAGCGGTGGTTTTTTTGTTTGCAAGCAG
CAGATTACGCGCAGAAAAAAAGGATCTCAAGAAGATCCTTTGATCTTTTCTACGGGGTCTGACGCTCAGT
GGAACGAAAACTCACGTTAAGGGATTTTGGTCATGAGATTATCAAAAAGGATCTTCACCTAGATCCTTTT
AAATTAAAAATGAAGTTTTAAATCAATCTAAAGTATATATGAGTAAACTTGGTCTGACAGTTACCAATGC
TTAATCAGTGAGGCACCTATCTCAGCGATCTGTCTATTTCGTTCATCCATAGTTGCCTGACTCCCCGTCG
TGTAGATAACTACGATACGGGAGGGCTTACCATCTGGCCCCAGTGCTGCAATGATACCGCGAGACCCACG
CTCACCGGCTCCAGATTTATCAGCAATAAACCAGCCAGCCGGAAGGGCCGAGCGCAGAAGTGGTCCTGCA
ACTTTATCCGCCTCCATCCAGTCTATTAATTGTTGCCGGGAAGCTAGAGTAAGTAGTTCGCCAGTTAATA
GTTTGCGCAACGTTGTTGCCATTGCTACAGGCATCGTGGTGTCACGCTCGTCGTTTGGTATGGCTTCATT
CAGCTCCGGTTCCCAACGATCAAGGCGAGTTACATGATCCCCCATGTTGTGCAAAAAAGCGGTTAGCTCC
TTCGGTCCTCCGATCGTTGTCAGAAGTAAGTTGGCCGCAGTGTTATCACTCATGGTTATGGCAGCACTGC
ATAATTCTCTTACTGTCATGCCATCCGTAAGATGCTTTTCTGTGACTGGTGAGTACTCAACCAAGTCATT
CTGAGAATAGTGTATGCGGCGACCGAGTTGCTCTTGCCCGGCGTCAATACGGGATAATACCGCGCCACAT
AGCAGAACTTTAAAAGTGCTCATCATTGGAAAACGTTCTTCGGGGCGAAAACTCTCAAGGATCTTACCGC
TGTTGAGATCCAGTTCGATGTAACCCACTCGTGCACCCAACTGATCTTCAGCATCTTTTACTTTCACCAG
CGTTTCTGGGTGAGCAAAAACAGGAAGGCAAAATGCCGCAAAAAAGGGAATAAGGGCGACACGGAAATGT
TGAATACTCATACTCTTCCTTTTTCAATATTATTGAAGCATTTATCAGGGTTATTGTCTCATGAGCGGAT
ACATATTTGAATGTATTTAGAAAAATAAACAAATAGGGGTTCCGCGCACATTTCCCCGAAAAGTGCCACC
TAAATTGTAAGCGTTAATATTTTGTTAAAATTCGCGTTAAATTTTTGTTAAATCAGCTCATTTTTTAACC
AATAGGCCGAAATCGGCAAAATCCCTTATAAATCAAAAGAATAGACCGAGATAGGGT
[37 nt withheld, positions 9368-9404]
AAAGAACGTGGACTCCAACGTCAAAGG
[49 nt withheld, positions 9432-9480]
T
[91 nt withheld, positions 9482-9572]
G
[124 nt withheld, positions 9574-9697]
CCCATTCGCCATTCAGGCTGCGCAACTGTTGGGAAGGGCGATCGGTGCGGGCCTCTTCGCTATTACGCCA
GCTGGCGAAAGGGGGATGTGCTGCAAGGCGATTAAGTTGGGTAACGCCAGGGTTTTCCCAGTCACGACGT
TGTAAAACGACGGCCAGTGAGCGCGCGTAATACGACTCACTATAGGGCGAATTGGAGCTCCACCGCGGTG
GCGGCCGCTCTAGAGAGCTTGGCCCATTGCATACGTTGTATCCATATCATAATATGTACATTTATATTGG
CTCATGTCCAACATTACCGCCATGTTGACATTGATTATTGACTAGTTATTAATAGTAATCAATTACGGGG
TCATTAGTTCATAGCCCATATATGGAGTTCCGCGTTACATAACTTACGGTAAATGGCCCGCCTGGCTGAC
CGCCCAACGACCCCCGCCCATTGACGTCAATAATGACGTATGTTCCCATAGTAACGCCAATAGGGACTTT
CCATTGACGTCAATGGGTGGAGTATTTACGGTAAACTGCCCACTTGGCAGTACATCAAGTGTATCATATG
CCAAGTACGCCCCCTATTGACGTCAATGACGGTAAATGGCCCGCCTGGCATTATGCCCAGTACATGACCT
TATGGGACTTTCCTACTTGGCAGTACATCTACGTATTAGTCATCGCTATTACCATGGTGATGCGGTTTTG
GCAGTACATCAATGGGCGTGGATAGCGGTTTGACTCACGGGGATTTCCAAGTCTCCACCCCATTGACGTC
AATGGGAGTTTGTTTTGGCACCAAAATCAACGGGACTTTCCAAAATGTCGTAACAACTCCGCCCCATTGA
CGCAAATGGGCGGTAGGCGTGTACGGTGGGAGGTCTATATAAGCAGAGCTCGTTTAGTGAACCGTCAGAT
CGCCTGGAGACGCCATCCACGCTGTTTTGACCTCCATAGAAGACACCGGGACCGATCCAGCCTCCGGTCG
ACCGATCCTGAGAACTTCAGGGTGAGTTTGGGGACCCTTGATTGTTCTTTCTTTTTCGCTATTGTAAAAT
TCATGTTATATGGAGGGGGCAAAGTTTTCAGGGTGTTGTTTAGAATGGGAAGATGTCCCTTGTATCACCA
TGGACCCTCATGATAATTTTGTTTCTTTCACTTTCTACTCTGTTGACAACCATTGTCTCCTCTTATTTTC
TTTTCATTTTCTGTAACTTTTTCGTTAAACTTTAGCTTGCATTTGTAACGAATTTTTAAATTCACTTTTG
TTTATTTGTCAGATTGTAAGTACTTTCTCTAATCACTTTTTTTTCAAGGCAATCAGGGTATATTATATTG
TACTTCAGCACAGTTTTAGAGAACAATTGTTATAATTAAATGATAAGGTAGAATATTTCTGCATATAAAT
TCTGGCTGGCGTGGAAATATTCTTATTGGTAGAAACAACTACACCCTGGTCATCATCCTGCCTTTCTCTT
TATGGTTACAATGATATACACTGTTTGAGATGAGGATAAAATACTCTGAGTCCAAACCGGGCCCCTCTGC
TAACCATGTTCATGCCTTCTTCTCTTTCCTACAGCTCCTGGGCAACGTGCTGGTTGTTGTGCTGTCTCAT
CATTTTGGCAAAGAATTCCTCGAGGGCCGGATCCGAATTCCTGTATTTGTCTGAAAAC
Features (pLannotate 1.2.2; 19 found; start..end, strand, type, name):
      4..420     +  CDS            gag (truncated): truncated Moloney murine leukemia virus (MMLV) gag gene lacking the start codon
   1849..2340    +  CDS            tadA: TADA_ECOLI - Also known as yfhC. Experimental evidence at protein level: Swiss-Prot protein existence level 1. Catalyzes the deamination of adenosine to inosine at the wobble position 34 of tRNA(Arg2). Essential for cell viability. From Escherichia coli (strain K12).
   2443..4044    +  CDS            dCas9(N): N-terminal portion of catalytically inactive Streptococcus pyogenes dCas9 carrying the D10A mutation (Zetsche et al., 2015)
   4045..6539    +  CDS            Cas9(C) (fragment): C-terminal portion of Streptococcus pyogenes Cas9 (Zetsche et al., 2015)
   6677..6732    +  polyA_signal   β-globin poly(A) signal: rabbit β-globin polyadenylation signal (Gil and Proudfoot, 1987)
   7112..7134    -  protein_bind   lac operator (fragment): The lac repressor binds to the lac operator to inhibit transcription in E. coli. This inhibition can be relieved by adding lactose or isopropyl-β-D-thiogalactopyranoside (IPTG). lac repressor encoded by lacI
   7138..7168    -  promoter       lac promoter: promoter for the E. coli lac operon
   7183..7204    -  protein_bind   CAP binding site: CAP binding activates transcription in the presence of cAMP. E. coli catabolite activator protein
   7217..7309    -  CDS            lacI (fragment): lac repressor; lacI; The lac repressor binds to the lac operator to inhibit transcription in E. coli. This inhibition can be relieved by adding lactose or isopropyl-β-D-thiogalactopyranoside (IPTG).
   7492..8080    -  rep_origin     ori: high-copy-number ColE1/pMB1/pBR322/pUC origin of replication
   8251..9111    -  CDS            AmpR: β-lactamase; bla; confers resistance to ampicillin, carbenicillin, and related antibiotics
   9112..9216    -  promoter       AmpR promoter: bla
   9269..9697    -  rep_origin     f1 ori (sequence partly withheld): f1 bacteriophage origin of replication; arrow indicates direction of (+) strand synthesis
   9702..9857    -  CDS            lacZα (fragment): LacZα fragment of β-galactosidase; lacZ fragment
   9865..9883    +  promoter       T7 promoter: promoter for bacteriophage T7 RNA polymerase
   9892..9921    +  misc_feature   MCS (fragment): pBluescript multiple cloning site
  10004..10383   +  enhancer       CMV enhancer: human cytomegalovirus immediate early enhancer
  10384..10587   +  promoter       CMV promoter: human cytomegalovirus (CMV) immediate early promoter
  10699..11271   +  intron         β-globin intron: intron from rabbit β-globin gene
