[The description below was written by a language model from this plasmid's Addgene catalogue record and pLannotate feature annotations shown in this document.]
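Description:
pCMV-MMLVgag-3xNES-ABE8e is an 11.4 kb mammalian expression plasmid built on a pcDNA3-like backbone that the depositor notes was amplified from an earlier Gag–Cas9 fusion plasmid. It is maintained in E. coli at high copy through a ColE1/pUC-type origin and selected with ampicillin via the β-lactamase gene. The annotated backbone also carries an f1 phage origin and pBluescript-style remnants (lac promoter/operator, lacZα and lacI fragments, a T7 promoter and a partial multiple cloning site), which play no evident role in its intended use. No mammalian selection marker is annotated.

The expression cassette uses the CMV enhancer and immediate-early promoter followed by a rabbit β-globin intron, and it ends with a rabbit β-globin polyadenylation signal. It drives a single roughly 6.6 kb fusion open reading frame. Moloney murine leukemia virus Gag is joined to three nuclear export signals and then, across a protease-cleavable linker, to the adenine base editor ABE8e. The automated annotation labels only the first part of gag, then detects a TadA-derived deaminase domain and S. pyogenes Cas9 carrying the D10A change, consistent with a nickase-based editor. The record also lists an N-terminal Flag tag, though it is not annotated in the feature table.

The design directs the editor into budding particles through Gag. The export signals keep the fusion cytoplasmic in producer cells, and cleavage at the linker releases ABE8e from Gag-NES once inside the particle. The stated purpose is the production of engineered virus-like particles that deliver base-editor ribonucleoprotein cargo. The guide RNA and other particle components are not encoded on this plasmid and would have to be supplied separately.
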