Addgene plasmid #181751: pCMV-MMLVgag-3xNES-ABE8e
Purpose: MMLV-Gag fused to 3xNES-ABE8e with TSTLLMENSS cleavage site between Gag-NES and ABE. For production of virus like particles with base-editor RNP cargo.
Depositing lab: David Liu. Depositing organization: Broad Institute. Publication: Engineered virus-like particles for efficient in vivo delivery of therapeutic proteins. Banskota S, Raguram A, Suh S, Du SW, Davis JR, Choi EH, Wang X, Nielsen SC, Newby GA, Randolph PB, Osborn MJ, Musunuru K, Palczewski K, Liu DR. Cell. 2022 Jan 7. pii: S0092-8674(21)01484-7. doi: 10.1016/j.cell.2021.12.021. PubMed 35021064.
Backbone
  Vector backbone: pCDNA3-like
  Backbone size w/o insert (bp): 4757
  Total vector size (bp): 11365
  Vector type: Mammalian Expression
Growth in bacteria
  Bacterial resistance: Ampicillin, 100 μg/mL
  Growth temperature: 37°C
  Growth strain: DH5alpha
  Copy number: High Copy
Gene/Insert
  Gene/Insert name: MMLVgag-3xNES-ABE8e
  Species: H. sapiens (human), M. musculus (mouse)
  Insert size (bp): 6609
  Promoter: CMV
  Tag / fusion protein: Flag (N terminal on insert)
  Cloning method: Ligation Independent Cloning
  Sequencing primers: 5′ ACCCTGGTCATCATCCTG; 3′ CAGGAAACAGCTATGAC; CCTTCCGAGTGAGAGAC
Resource information
  A portion of this plasmid was derived from a plasmid made by: the backbone was amplified from BIC-Gag-CAS9 (Plasmid #119942)
Terms and licenses: Academic/Nonprofit Terms; Industry Terms: Not Available to Industry
Depositor comments: the backbone was amplified from BIC-Gag-CAS9 (Plasmid #119942)
How to cite: pCMV-MMLVgag-3xNES-ABE8e was a gift from David Liu (Addgene plasmid # 181751 ; http://n2t.net/addgene:181751 ; RRID:Addgene_181751)
